Addgene plasmid #214293: pMAL-MBP-Rac1-T17N
Purpose: Express dominant negative Rac1 fused with MBP
Depositing lab: Cliff Stains. Depositing organization: University of Virginia. Publication: Standardized Parts for Activation of Small GTPase Signaling in Living Cells. He Y, Faulkner BM, Roberti MA, Bassford DK, Stains C. Angew Chem Int Ed Engl. 2024 Jul 26:e202403499. doi: 10.1002/anie.202403499. PubMed 39058298.
Backbone
  Vector backbone: pMAL-c5X-His
  Backbone manufacturer: Genephore
  Backbone size w/o insert (bp): 5695
  Vector type: Bacterial Expression
Growth in bacteria
  Bacterial resistance: Ampicillin, 100 μg/mL
  Growth temperature: 37°C
  Growth strain: NEB Stable
  Copy number: High Copy
Gene/Insert
  Gene/Insert name: Dominant negative Rac1
  Species: H. sapiens (human)
  Insert size (bp): 543
  Mutation: Rac1-T17N
  Entrez Gene: RAC1 (a.k.a. MIG5, MRD48, Rac-1, TC-25, p21-Rac1)
  Promoter: Tac
  Tag / fusion protein: Maltose-binding protein (MBP) (N terminal on insert)
  Cloning method: Restriction Enzyme; 5′ cloning site NdeI (not destroyed); 3′ cloning site BamHI (not destroyed)
Terms and licenses: Academic/Nonprofit Terms; Industry Terms: Not Available to Industry
How to cite: pMAL-MBP-Rac1-T17N was a gift from Cliff Stains (Addgene plasmid # 214293 ; http://n2t.net/addgene:214293 ; RRID:Addgene_214293)
