[The description below was written by a language model from this plasmid's Addgene catalogue record and pLannotate feature annotations shown in this document.]
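Description:
pMAL-MBP-Rac1-T17N is a bacterial expression plasmid built on the pMAL-c5X-His backbone for producing a dominant negative form of human Rac1 as a maltose-binding protein fusion in E. coli. It is propagated through a ColE1/pMB1-type origin and selected with ampicillin via the β-lactamase gene and its own promoter. The catalogue lists it as high copy, although the annotated sequence also contains the rop gene and pBR322 bom fragments, elements that normally moderate copy number. The sequenced record is about 6.2 kb, consistent with the stated backbone plus a roughly 0.5 kb insert.

Expression is driven by the tac promoter, a strong trp/lac hybrid, followed by a lac operator. The plasmid carries its own lacI gene under the lacIq promoter, so abundant repressor keeps the cassette off until it is induced with IPTG. The open reading frame begins with an MBP variant lacking its signal sequence, so the fusion remains cytosolic, and continues after a short linker region into the Rac1 T17N coding sequence, cloned between NdeI and BamHI sites that are both retained. The rrnB T1 and T2 terminators close the transcription unit. Although the backbone name implies a His tag, none is annotated in the feature table, and the record lists only the N-terminal MBP.

The T17N substitution is the classic dominant negative Rac1 mutant. MBP typically improves solubility and allows amylose-affinity purification, so the construct suits the production of recombinant inactive Rac1. Such protein could serve as a control in binding or activity assays, in keeping with the associated work on tools for activating small GTPase signalling.
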