Features (pLannotate 1.2.2; 17 found; start..end, strand, type, name):
     50..127     +  promoter       lacIq promoter: lacI (mutant); In the lacIq allele, a single base change in the promoter boosts expression of the lacI gene about 10-fold.
    128..1210    +  CDS            lacI: lac repressor; lacI; The lac repressor binds to the lac operator to inhibit transcription in E. coli. This inhibition can be relieved by adding lactose or isopropyl-β-D-thiogalactopyranoside (IPTG).
   1223..1244    +  protein_bind   CAP binding site: CAP binding activates transcription in the presence of cAMP. E. coli catabolite activator protein
   1263..1280    +  promoter       tet promoter (fragment): E. coli promoter for tetracycline efflux protein gene
   1453..1481    +  promoter       tac promoter: strong E. coli promoter; hybrid between the trp and lac UV5 promoters
   1489..1505    +  protein_bind   lac operator: The lac repressor binds to the lac operator to inhibit transcription in E. coli. This inhibition can be relieved by adding lactose or isopropyl-β-D-thiogalactopyranoside (IPTG). lac repressor encoded by lacI
   1575..2675    +  CDS            MBP: maltose binding protein from E. coli; malE (mutated); This version of the gene does not encode a signal sequence, so MBP will remain in the cytosol.
   2745..3290    +  CDS            Rac1 (T17N) (fragment): dominant negative mutant of human Rac family small GTPase 1
   3347..3433    +  terminator     rrnB T1 terminator: Escherichia coli rrnB; transcription terminator T1 from the E. coli rrnB gene
   3525..3552    +  terminator     rrnB T2 terminator: transcription terminator T2 from the E. coli rrnB gene
   3599..3670    +  promoter       AmpR promoter: bla
   3671..4531    +  CDS            AmpR: β-lactamase; bla; confers resistance to ampicillin, carbenicillin, and related antibiotics
   4619..5207    +  rep_origin     ori: high-copy-number ColE1/pMB1/pBR322/pUC origin of replication
   5393..5445    -  misc_feature   bom (fragment): basis of mobility region from pBR322
   5456..5475    -  misc_feature   bom (fragment): basis of mobility region from pBR322
   5577..5768    -  CDS            rop: Rop protein, which maintains plasmids at low copy number; rop
   5785..6165    +  CDS            YPB1_ECOLX: Protein predicted: Swiss-Prot protein existence level 4. From Escherichia coli.
>Addgene plasmid #214293 | pMAL-MBP-Rac1-T17N | addgene full sequence | sequence record 422233 | Addgene NGS Result
GCACGATCATGCGCACCCGTGGCCAGGACCCAACGCTGCCCGAAATTCCGACACCATCGAATGGTGCAAA
ACCTTTCGCGGTATGGCATGATAGCGCCCGGAAGAGAGTCAATTCAGGGTGGTGAATGTGAAACCAGTAA
CGTTATACGATGTCGCAGAGTATGCCGGTGTCTCTTATCAGACCGTTTCCCGCGTGGTGAACCAGGCCAG
CCACGTTTCTGCGAAAACGCGGGAAAAAGTGGAAGCGGCGATGGCGGAGCTGAATTACATTCCCAACCGC
GTGGCACAACAACTGGCGGGCAAACAGTCGTTGCTGATTGGCGTTGCCACCTCCAGTCTGGCCCTGCACG
CGCCGTCGCAAATTGTCGCGGCGATTAAATCTCGCGCCGATCAACTGGGTGCCAGCGTGGTGGTGTCGAT
GGTAGAACGAAGCGGCGTCGAAGCCTGTAAAGCGGCGGTGCACAATCTTCTCGCGCAACGCGTCAGTGGG
CTGATCATTAACTATCCGCTGGATGACCAGGATGCCATTGCTGTGGAAGCTGCCTGCACTAATGTTCCGG
CGTTATTTCTTGATGTCTCTGACCAGACACCCATCAACAGTATTATTTTCTCCCATGAAGACGGTACGCG
ACTGGGCGTGGAGCATCTGGTCGCATTGGGTCACCAGCAAATCGCGCTGTTAGCGGGCCCATTAAGTTCT
GTCTCGGCGCGTCTGCGTCTGGCTGGCTGGCATAAATATCTCACTCGCAATCAAATTCAGCCGATAGCGG
AACGGGAAGGCGACTGGAGTGCCATGTCCGGTTTTCAACAAACCATGCAAATGCTGAATGAGGGCATCGT
TCCCACTGCGATGCTGGTTGCCAACGATCAGATGGCGCTGGGCGCAATGCGCGCCATTACCGAGTCCGGG
CTGCGCGTTGGTGCGGATATTTCGGTAGTGGGATACGACGATACCGAAGACAGCTCATGTTATATCCCGC
CGTTAACCACCATCAAACAGGATTTTCGCCTGCTGGGGCAAACCAGCGTGGACCGCTTGCTGCAACTCTC
TCAGGGCCAGGCGGTGAAGGGCAATCAGCTGTTGCCCGTCTCACTGGTGAAAAGAAAAACCACCCTGGCG
CCCAATACACAAACCGCCTCTCCCCGCGCGTTGGCCGATTCATTAATGCAGCTGGCACGACAGGTTTCCC
GACTGGAAAGCGGGCAGTGAGCGCAACGCAATTAATGTAAGTTAGCTCACTCATTAGGCACAATTCTCAT
GTTTGACAGCTTATCATCGACTGCACGGTGCACCAATGCTTCTGGCGTCAGGCAGCCATCGGAAGCTGTG
GTATGGCTGTGCAGGTCGTAAATCACTGCATAATTCGTGTCGCTCAAGGCGCACTCCCGTTCTGGATAAT
GTTTTTTGCGCCGACATCATAACGGTTCTGGCAAATATTCTGAAATGAGCTGTTGACAATTAATCATCGG
CTCGTATAATGTGTGGAATTGTGAGCGGATAACAATTTCACACAGGAAACAGCCAGTCCGTTTAGGTGTT
TTCACGAGCAATTGACCAACAAGGACCATAGATTATGAAAATCGAAGAAGGTAAACTGGTAATCTGGATT
AACGGCGATAAAGGCTATAACGGTCTCGCTGAAGTCGGTAAGAAATTCGAGAAAGATACCGGAATTAAAG
TCACCGTTGAGCATCCGGATAAACTGGAAGAGAAATTCCCACAGGTTGCGGCAACTGGCGATGGCCCTGA
CATTATCTTCTGGGCACACGACCGCTTTGGTGGCTACGCTCAATCTGGCCTGTTGGCTGAAATCACCCCG
GACAAAGCGTTCCAGGACAAGCTGTATCCGTTTACCTGGGATGCCGTACGTTACAACGGCAAGCTGATTG
CTTACCCGATCGCTGTTGAAGCGTTATCGCTGATTTATAACAAAGATCTGCTGCCGAACCCGCCAAAAAC
CTGGGAAGAGATCCCGGCGCTGGATAAAGAACTGAAAGCGAAAGGTAAGAGCGCGCTGATGTTCAACCTG
CAAGAACCGTACTTCACCTGGCCGCTGATTGCTGCTGACGGGGGTTATGCGTTCAAGTATGAAAACGGCA
AGTACGACATTAAAGACGTGGGCGTGGATAACGCTGGCGCGAAAGCGGGTCTGACCTTCCTGGTTGACCT
GATTAAAAACAAACACATGAATGCAGACACCGATTACTCCATCGCAGAAGCTGCCTTTAATAAAGGCGAA
ACAGCGATGACCATCAACGGCCCGTGGGCATGGTCCAACATCGACACCAGCAAAGTGAATTATGGTGTAA
CGGTACTGCCGACCTTCAAGGGTCAACCATCCAAACCGTTCGTTGGCGTGCTGAGCGCAGGTATTAACGC
CGCCAGTCCGAACAAAGAGCTGGCAAAAGAGTTCCTCGAAAACTATCTGCTGACTGATGAAGGTCTGGAA
GCGGTTAATAAAGACAAACCGCTGGGTGCCGTAGCGCTGAAGTCTTACGAGGAAGAGTTGGTGAAAGATC
CGCGTATTGCCGCCACTATGGAAAACGCCCAGAAAGGTGAAATCATGCCGAACATCCCGCAGATGTCCGC
TTTCTGGTATGCCGTGCGTACTGCGGTGATCAACGCCGCCAGCGGTCGTCAGACTGTCGATGAAGCCCTG
AAAGACGCGCAGACTAATTCGAGCTCGAACAACAACAACAATAACAATAACAACAACCTCGGGATCGAGG
GAAGGATTTCACATATGCAGGCCATCAAGTGTGTGGTGGTGGGAGACGGAGCTGTAGGTAAAAACTGCCT
ACTGATCAGTTACACAACCAATGCATTTCCTGGAGAATATATCCCTACTGTCTTTGACAATTATTCTGCC
AATGTTATGGTAGATGGAAAACCGGTGAATCTGGGCTTATGGGATACAGCTGGACAAGAAGATTATGACA
GATTACGCCCCCTATCCTATCCGCAAACAGATGTGTTCTTAATTTGCTTTTCCCTTGTGAGTCCTGCATC
ATTTGAAAATGTCCGTGCAAAGTGGTATCCTGAGGTGCGGCACCACTGTCCCAACACTCCCATCATCCTA
GTGGGAACTAAACTTGATCTTAGGGATGATAAAGACACGATTGAGAAACTGAAGGAGAAGAAGCTGACTC
CCATCACCTATCCGCAGGGTCTAGCCATGGCTAAGGAGATTGGTGCTGTAAAATACCTGGAGTGCTCGGC
GCTCACACAGCGAGGCCTCAAGACAGTGTTTGACGAAGCGATCCGAGCAGTCCTCTGCCCGCCTCCCGTG
TAAGGATCCGAATTCCCTGCAGGTAATCATCATCATCACCACCACTAAATAAGCTTCAAATAAAACGAAA
GGCTCAGTCGAAAGACTGGGCCTTTCGTTTTATCTGTTGTTTGTCGGTGAACGCTCTCCTGAGTAGGACA
AATCCGCCGGGAGCGGATTTGAACGTTGCGAAGCAACGGCCCGGAGGGTGGCGGGCAGGACGCCCGCCAT
AAACTGCCAGGCATCAAATTAAGCAGAAGGCCATCCTGACGGATGGCCTTTTTGCGTTTCTACAAACTCT
TTCGGTCCGTTGTTTATTTTTCTAAATACATTCAAATATGTATCCGCTCATGAGACAATAACCCTGATAA
ATGCTTCAATAATATTGAAAAAGGAAGAGTATGAGTATTCAACATTTCCGTGTCGCCCTTATTCCCTTTT
TTGCGGCATTTTGCCTTCCTGTTTTTGCTCACCCAGAAACGCTGGTGAAAGTAAAAGATGCTGAAGATCA
GTTGGGTGCACGAGTGGGTTACATCGAACTGGATCTCAACAGCGGTAAGATCCTTGAGAGTTTTCGCCCC
GAAGAACGTTTCCCAATGATGAGCACTTTTAAAGTTCTGCTATGTGGCGCGGTATTATCCCGTGTTGACG
CCGGGCAAGAGCAACTCGGTCGCCGCATACACTATTCTCAGAATGACTTGGTTGAGTACTCACCAGTCAC
AGAAAAGCATCTTACGGATGGCATGACAGTAAGAGAATTATGCAGTGCTGCCATAACCATGAGTGATAAC
ACTGCGGCCAACTTACTTCTGACAACGATCGGAGGACCGAAGGAGCTAACCGCTTTTTTGCACAACATGG
GGGATCATGTAACTCGCCTTGATCGTTGGGAACCGGAGCTGAATGAAGCCATACCAAACGACGAGCGTGA
CACCACGATGCCTGTAGCAATGGCAACAACGTTGCGCAAACTATTAACTGGCGAACTACTTACTCTAGCT
TCCCGGCAACAATTAATAGACTGGATGGAGGCGGATAAAGTTGCAGGACCACTTCTGCGCTCGGCCCTTC
CGGCTGGCTGGTTTATTGCTGATAAATCTGGAGCCGGTGAGCGTGGGTCTCGCGGTATCATTGCAGCACT
GGGGCCAGATGGTAAGCCCTCCCGTATCGTAGTTATCTACACGACGGGGAGTCAGGCAACTATGGATGAA
CGAAATAGACAGATCGCTGAGATAGGTGCCTCACTGATTAAGCATTGGTAACTGTCAGACCAAGTTTACT
CATATATACTTTAGATTGATTTCCTTAGGACTGAGCGTCAACCCCGTAGAAAAGATCAAAGGATCTTCTT
GAGATCCTTTTTTTCTGCGCGTAATCTGCTGCTTGCAAACAAAAAAACCACCGCTACCAGCGGTGGTTTG
TTTGCCGGATCAAGAGCTACCAACTCTTTTTCCGAAGGTAACTGGCTTCAGCAGAGCGCAGATACCAAAT
ACTGTCCTTCTAGTGTAGCCGTAGTTAGGCCACCACTTCAAGAACTCTGTAGCACCGCCTACATACCTCG
CTCTGCTAATCCTGTTACCAGTGGCTGCTGCCAGTGGCGATAAGTCGTGTCTTACCGGGTTGGACTCAAG
ACGATAGTTACCGGATAAGGCGCAGCGGTCGGGCTGAACGGGGGGTTCGTGCACACAGCCCAGCTTGGAG
CGAACGACCTACACCGAACTGAGATACCTACAGCGTGAGCTATGAGAAAGCGCCACGCTTCCCGAAGGGA
GAAAGGCGGACAGGTATCCGGTAAGCGGCAGGGTCGGAACAGGAGAGCGCACGAGGGAGCTTCCAGGGGG
AAACGCCTGGTATCTTTATAGTCCTGTCGGGTTTCGCCACCTCTGACTTGAGCGTCGATTTTTGTGATGC
TCGTCAGGGGGGCGGAGCCTATGGAAAAACGCCAGCAACGCGGCCTTTTTACGGTTCCTGGCCTTTTGCT
GGCCTTTTGCTCACATGTTCTTTCCTGCGTTATCCCCTGATTCTGTGGATAACCGTATTACCGCCTTTGA
GTGAGCTGATACCGCTCGCCGCAGCCGAACGACCGAGCGCAGCGAGTCAGTGAGCGAGGAAGCGGAAGAG
CGCCTGATGCGGTATTTTCTCCTTACGCATCTGTGCGGTATTTCACACCGCATATAAGGTGCACTGTGAC
TGGGTCATGGCTGCGCCCCGACACCCGCCAACACCCGCTGACGCGCCCTGACGGGCTTGTCTGCTCCCGG
CATCCGCTTACAGACAAGCTGTGACCGTCTCCGGGAGCTGCATGTGTCAGAGGTTTTCACCGTCATCACC
GAAACGCGCGAGGCAGCTGCGGTAAAGCTCATCAGCGTGGTCGTGCAGCGATTCACAGATGTCTGCCTGT
TCATCCGCGTCCAGCTCGTTGAGTTTCTCCAGAAGCGTTAATGTCTGGCTTCTGATAAAGCGGGCCATGT
TAAGGGCGGTTTTTTCCTGTTTGGTCACTGATGCCTCCGTGTAAGGGGGATTTCTGTTCATGGGGGTAAT
GATACCGATGAAACGAGAGAGGATGCTCACGATACGGGTTACTGATGATGAACATGCCCGGTTACTGGAA
CGTTGTGAGGGTAAACAACTGGCGGTATGGATGCGGCGGGACCAGAGAAAAATCACTCAGGGTCAATGCC
AGCGCTTCGTTAATACAGATGTAGGTGTTCCACAGGGTAGCCAGCAGCATCCTGCGATGCAGATCCGGAA
CATAATGGTGCAGGGCGCTGACTTCCGCGTTTCCAGACTTTACGAAACACGGAAACCGAAGACCATTCAT
GTTGTTGCTCAGGTCGCAGACGTTTTGCAGCAGCAGTCGCTTCACGTTCGCTCGCGTATCGGTGATTCAT
TCTGCTAACCAGTAAGGCAACCCCGCCAGCCTAGCCGGGTCCTCAACGACAGGA
